Addgene plasmid #72941: pTU1-C-RFP
Purpose: Level 1 Destination vector - Position C
Depositing lab: Paul Freemont. Depositing organization: Imperial College London. Publication: EcoFlex: A Multifunctional MoClo Kit for E. coli Synthetic Biology. Moore SJ, Lai HE, Kelwick RJ, Chee SM, Bell DJ, Polizzi KM, Freemont PS. ACS Synth Biol. 2016 May 2. 10.1021/acssynbio.6b00031 PubMed 27096716.
Backbone
  Vector backbone: pSB1A2
  Backbone manufacturer: iGEM
  Backbone size w/o insert (bp): 3177
  Vector type: Synthetic Biology
Growth in bacteria
  Bacterial resistance: Ampicillin, 100 μg/mL
  Growth temperature: 37°C
  Growth strain: JM109
  Copy number: High Copy
Gene/Insert
  Gene/Insert name: Level 1 - C site (alt name: RFP)
  Species: Synthetic
  Mutation: Beta-lactamase - G717C (nucleotide) - silent mutagenesis to remove BsaI site
  Cloning method: Restriction Enzyme; 5′ cloning site Unknown (unknown if destroyed); 3′ cloning site Unknown (unknown if destroyed)
  Sequencing primers: 5′ VF2 (5' tgccacctgacgtctaagaa 3'); 3′ VR (5' attaccgcctttgagtgagc 3')
Terms and licenses: Academic/Nonprofit Terms; Industry Terms: Not Available to Industry
How to cite: pTU1-C-RFP was a gift from Paul Freemont (Addgene plasmid # 72941 ; http://n2t.net/addgene:72941 ; RRID:Addgene_72941)
