[The description below was written by a language model from this plasmid's Addgene catalogue record and pLannotate feature annotations shown in this document.]
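Description:
pTU1-C-RFP is a Level 1 destination vector from the EcoFlex modular cloning (MoClo) toolkit for E. coli synthetic biology, built on the iGEM BioBrick backbone pSB1A2 and totalling 3,177 bp. It is a high-copy bacterial plasmid that replicates from a ColE1/pUC-type origin and is selected with ampicillin through a β-lactamase gene driven by its native bla promoter. The bla coding sequence carries a silent nucleotide change (G717C) that removes an internal BsaI site, so that the backbone is not cut by this Type IIS enzyme during Golden Gate-style assembly.

The insert is a placeholder RFP cassette occupying the "C" position cloning site. The feature table shows a small lacI fragment followed by the CAP binding site, lac promoter and lac operator, which drive the monomeric red fluorescent protein mRFP1. Transcription ends at tandem rrnB T1 and T7Te terminators. A further bacterial terminator and remnants of the BioBrick prefix lie next to the cassette.

In MoClo-type systems, a reporter cassette like this usually serves as a visual dropout marker. When basic parts such as promoter, ribosome binding site, coding sequence and terminator assemble successfully into a transcription unit, they replace the RFP, so correct clones appear colourless and unmodified vector gives red colonies. The "C" designation indicates that a transcription unit built here takes the third position when several Level 1 units are later combined into a higher-level multigene construct. The record does not annotate the Type IIS sites or overhangs flanking the cassette, and it lists the cloning sites as unknown.
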