Features (pLannotate 1.2.2; 12 found; start..end, strand, type, name):
     21..110     +  CDS            lacI (fragment): lac repressor; lacI; The lac repressor binds to the lac operator to inhibit transcription in E. coli. This inhibition can be relieved by adding lactose or isopropyl-β-D-thiogalactopyranoside (IPTG).
    123..144     +  protein_bind   CAP binding site: CAP binding activates transcription in the presence of cAMP. E. coli catabolite activator protein
    159..189     +  promoter       lac promoter: promoter for the E. coli lac operon
    197..213     +  protein_bind   lac operator: The lac repressor binds to the lac operator to inhibit transcription in E. coli. This inhibition can be relieved by adding lactose or isopropyl-β-D-thiogalactopyranoside (IPTG). lac repressor encoded by lacI
    249..923     +  CDS            mRFP1: mRFP1 is a basic (constitutively fluorescent) red fluorescent protein published in 2002, derived from Discosoma sp.. It is reported to be a somewhat slowly-maturing monomer with low acid sensitivity.
    971..1042    +  terminator     rrnB T1 terminator: transcription terminator T1 from the E. coli rrnB gene
   1058..1085    +  terminator     T7Te terminator: phage T7 early transcription terminator
   1296..1884    -  rep_origin     ori: high-copy-number ColE1/pMB1/pBR322/pUC origin of replication
   2055..2915    -  CDS            AmpR: β-lactamase; bla; confers resistance to ampicillin, carbenicillin, and related antibiotics
   2916..3020    -  promoter       AmpR promoter: bla
   3110..3153    -  terminator     bacterial terminator: putative bacterial transcription terminator
   3156..3175    +  misc_feature   BioBrick prefix: BioBrick prefix for parts that start with "ATG"
>Addgene plasmid #72941 | pTU1-C-RFP | depositor full sequence | sequence record 447509 | pTU1-C-RFP sequence 3177 bps
CGTCTCACCGGCTATAGAGACCCAATACGCAAACCGCCTCTCCCCGCGCGTTGGCCGATTCATTAATGCA
GCTGGCACGACAGGTTTCCCGACTGGAAAGCGGGCAGTGAGCGCAACGCAATTAATGTGAGTTAGCTCAC
TCATTAGGCACCCCAGGCTTTACACTTTATGCTTCCGGCTCGTATGTTGTGTGGAATTGTGAGCGGATAA
CAATTTCACACATACTAGAGAAAGAGGAGAAATACTAGATGGCTTCCTCCGAAGACGTTATCAAAGAGTT
CATGCGTTTCAAAGTTCGTATGGAAGGTTCCGTTAACGGTCACGAGTTCGAAATCGAAGGTGAAGGTGAA
GGTCGTCCGTACGAAGGTACCCAGACCGCTAAACTGAAAGTTACCAAAGGTGGTCCGCTGCCGTTCGCTT
GGGACATCCTGTCCCCGCAGTTCCAGTACGGTTCCAAAGCTTACGTTAAACACCCGGCTGACATCCCGGA
CTACCTGAAACTGTCCTTCCCGGAAGGTTTCAAATGGGAACGTGTTATGAACTTCGAAGACGGTGGTGTT
GTTACCGTTACCCAGGACTCCTCCCTGCAAGACGGTGAGTTCATCTACAAAGTTAAACTGCGTGGTACCA
ACTTCCCGTCCGACGGTCCGGTTATGCAGAAAAAAACCATGGGTTGGGAAGCTTCCACCGAACGTATGTA
CCCGGAAGACGGTGCTCTGAAAGGTGAAATCAAAATGCGTCTGAAACTGAAAGACGGTGGTCACTACGAC
GCTGAAGTTAAAACCACCTACATGGCTAAAAAACCGGTTCAGCTGCCGGGTGCTTACAAAACCGACATCA
AACTGGACATCACCTCCCACAACGAAGACTACACCATCGTTGAACAGTACGAACGTGCTGAAGGTCGTCA
CTCCACCGGTGCTTAATAACGCTGATAGTGCTAGTGTAGATCGCTACTAGAGCCAGGCATCAAATAAAAC
GAAAGGCTCAGTCGAAAGACTGGGCCTTTCGTTTTATCTGTTGTTTGTCGGTGAACGCTCTCTACTAGAG
TCACACTGGCTCACCTTCGGGTGGGCCTTTCTGCGTTTATAGGTCTCATGTTGAAGAGAGACGCTGCAGG
CTTCCTCGCTCACTGACTCGCTGCGCTCGGTCGTTCGGCTGCGGCGAGCGGTATCAGCTCACTCAAAGGC
GGTAATACGGTTATCCACAGAATCAGGGGATAACGCAGGAAAGAACATGTGAGCAAAAGGCCAGCAAAAG
GCCAGGAACCGTAAAAAGGCCGCGTTGCTGGCGTTTTTCCATAGGCTCCGCCCCCCTGACGAGCATCACA
AAAATCGACGCTCAAGTCAGAGGTGGCGAAACCCGACAGGACTATAAAGATACCAGGCGTTTCCCCCTGG
AAGCTCCCTCGTGCGCTCTCCTGTTCCGACCCTGCCGCTTACCGGATACCTGTCCGCCTTTCTCCCTTCG
GGAAGCGTGGCGCTTTCTCATAGCTCACGCTGTAGGTATCTCAGTTCGGTGTAGGTCGTTCGCTCCAAGC
TGGGCTGTGTGCACGAACCCCCCGTTCAGCCCGACCGCTGCGCCTTATCCGGTAACTATCGTCTTGAGTC
CAACCCGGTAAGACACGACTTATCGCCACTGGCAGCAGCCACTGGTAACAGGATTAGCAGAGCGAGGTAT
GTAGGCGGTGCTACAGAGTTCTTGAAGTGGTGGCCTAACTACGGCTACACTAGAAGGACAGTATTTGGTA
TCTGCGCTCTGCTGAAGCCAGTTACCTTCGGAAAAAGAGTTGGTAGCTCTTGATCCGGCAAACAAACCAC
CGCTGGTAGCGGTGGTTTTTTTGTTTGCAAGCAGCAGATTACGCGCAGAAAAAAAGGATCTCAAGAAGAT
CCTTTGATCTTTTCTACGGGGTCTGACGCTCAGTGGAACGAAAACTCACGTTAAGGGATTTTGGTCATGA
GATTATCAAAAAGGATCTTCACCTAGATCCTTTTAAATTAAAAATGAAGTTTTAAATCAATCTAAAGTAT
ATATGAGTAAACTTGGTCTGACAGTTACCAATGCTTAATCAGTGAGGCACCTATCTCAGCGATCTGTCTA
TTTCGTTCATCCATAGTTGCCTGACTCCCCGTCGTGTAGATAACTACGATACGGGAGGGCTTACCATCTG
GCCCCAGTGCTGCAATGATACCGCGAGAGCCACGCTCACCGGCTCCAGATTTATCAGCAATAAACCAGCC
AGCCGGAAGGGCCGAGCGCAGAAGTGGTCCTGCAACTTTATCCGCCTCCATCCAGTCTATTAATTGTTGC
CGGGAAGCTAGAGTAAGTAGTTCGCCAGTTAATAGTTTGCGCAACGTTGTTGCCATTGCTACAGGCATCG
TGGTGTCACGCTCGTCGTTTGGTATGGCTTCATTCAGCTCCGGTTCCCAACGATCAAGGCGAGTTACATG
ATCCCCCATGTTGTGCAAAAAAGCGGTTAGCTCCTTCGGTCCTCCGATCGTTGTCAGAAGTAAGTTGGCC
GCAGTGTTATCACTCATGGTTATGGCAGCACTGCATAATTCTCTTACTGTCATGCCATCCGTAAGATGCT
TTTCTGTGACTGGTGAGTACTCAACCAAGTCATTCTGAGAATAGTGTATGCGGCGACCGAGTTGCTCTTG
CCCGGCGTCAATACGGGATAATACCGCGCCACATAGCAGAACTTTAAAAGTGCTCATCATTGGAAAACGT
TCTTCGGGGCGAAAACTCTCAAGGATCTTACCGCTGTTGAGATCCAGTTCGATGTAACCCACTCGTGCAC
CCAACTGATCTTCAGCATCTTTTACTTTCACCAGCGTTTCTGGGTGAGCAAAAACAGGAAGGCAAAATGC
CGCAAAAAAGGGAATAAGGGCGACACGGAAATGTTGAATACTCATACTCTTCCTTTTTCAATATTATTGA
AGCATTTATCAGGGTTATTGTCTCATGAGCGGATACATATTTGAATGTATTTAGAAAAATAAACAAATAG
GGGTTCCGCGCACATTTCCCCGAAAAGTGCCACCTGACGTCTAAGAAACCATTATTATCATGACATTAAC
CTATAAAAATAGGCGTATCACGAGGCAGAATTTCAGATAAAAAAAATCCTTAGCTTTCGCTAAGGATGAT
TTCTGGAATTCGCGGCCGCTTCTAGAA
