>Addgene plasmid #72941 | pTU1-C-RFP | depositor partial sequence | sequence record 133786 | Golden Gate MCS - Partial sequence between 2 BsmBI sites (CGTCTCANNNN and NNNNAGAGACG) - Backbone pTU1-A-lacZ
CGTCTCACCGGCTATAGAGACCCAATACGCAAACCGCCTCTCCCCGCGCGTTGGCCGATTCATTAATGCA
GCTGGCACGACAGGTTTCCCGACTGGAAAGCGGGCAGTGAGCGCAACGCAATTAATGTGAGTTAGCTCAC
TCATTAGGCACCCCAGGCTTTACACTTTATGCTTCCGGCTCGTATGTTGTGTGGAATTGTGAGCGGATAA
CAATTTCACACATACTAGAGAAAGAGGAGAAATACTAGATGGCTTCCTCCGAAGACGTTATCAAAGAGTT
CATGCGTTTCAAAGTTCGTATGGAAGGTTCCGTTAACGGTCACGAGTTCGAAATCGAAGGTGAAGGTGAA
GGTCGTCCGTACGAAGGTACCCAGACCGCTAAACTGAAAGTTACCAAAGGTGGTCCGCTGCCGTTCGCTT
GGGACATCCTGTCCCCGCAGTTCCAGTACGGTTCCAAAGCTTACGTTAAACACCCGGCTGACATCCCGGA
CTACCTGAAACTGTCCTTCCCGGAAGGTTTCAAATGGGAACGTGTTATGAACTTCGAAGACGGTGGTGTT
GTTACCGTTACCCAGGACTCCTCCCTGCAAGACGGTGAGTTCATCTACAAAGTTAAACTGCGTGGTACCA
ACTTCCCGTCCGACGGTCCGGTTATGCAGAAAAAAACCATGGGTTGGGAAGCTTCCACCGAACGTATGTA
CCCGGAAGACGGTGCTCTGAAAGGTGAAATCAAAATGCGTCTGAAACTGAAAGACGGTGGTCACTACGAC
GCTGAAGTTAAAACCACCTACATGGCTAAAAAACCGGTTCAGCTGCCGGGTGCTTACAAAACCGACATCA
AACTGGACATCACCTCCCACAACGAAGACTACACCATCGTTGAACAGTACGAACGTGCTGAAGGTCGTCA
CTCCACCGGTGCTTAATAACGCTGATAGTGCTAGTGTAGATCGCTACTAGAGCCAGGCATCAAATAAAAC
GAAAGGCTCAGTCGAAAGACTGGGCCTTTCGTTTTATCTGTTGTTTGTCGGTGAACGCTCTCTACTAGAG
TCACACTGGCTCACCTTCGGGTGGGCCTTTCTGCGTTTATAGGTCTCATGTTGAAGAGAGACG
