>Addgene plasmid #72941 | pTU1-C-RFP | addgene partial sequence | sequence record 140529 | RNAde-BB-1F 5'-tgccacctgacgtctaagaa-3'
ATAGGCGTATCACGAGGCAGAATTTCAGATAAAAAAAATCCTTAGCTTTCGCTAAGGATGATTTCTGGAA
TTCGCGGCCGCTTCTAGAACGTCTCACCGGCTATAGAGACCCAATACGCAAACCGCCTCTCCCCGCGCGT
TGGCCGATTCATTAATGCAGCTGGCACGACAGGTTTCCCGACTGGAAAGCGGGCAGTGAGCGCAACGCAA
TTAATGTGAGTTAGCTCACTCATTAGGCACCCCAGGCTTTACACTTTATGCTTCCGGCTCGTATGTTGTG
TGGAATTGTGAGCGGATAACAATTTCACACATACTAGAGAAAGAGGAGAAATACTAGATGGCTTCCTCCG
AAGACGTTATCAAAGAGTTCATGCGTTTCAAAGTTCGTATGGAAGGTTCCGTTAACGGTCACGAGTTCGA
AATCGAAGGTGAAGGTGAAGGTCGTCCGTACGAAGGTACCCAGACCGCTAAACTGAAAGTTACCAAAGGT
GGTCCGCTGCCGTTCGCTTGGGACATCCTGTCCCCGCAGTTCCAGTACGGTTCCAAAGCTTACGTTAAAC
ACCCGGCTGACATCCCGGACTACCTGAAACTGTCCTTCCCGGAAGGTTTCAAATGGGAACGTGTTATGAA
CTTCGAAGACGGTGGTGTTGTTACCGTTACCCAGGACTCCTCCCTGCAAGACGGTGAGTTCATCTACAAA
GTTAAACTGCGTGGTACCAACTTCCCGTCCGACGGTCCGGTTATGCAGAAAAAAACCATGGGTTGGGAAG
CTTCCACCGAACGTATGTACCCGGAAGACGGTGCTCTGAAAGGTGAAATCAAAATGCGTCTGAAACTGAA
AGACGGTGGTCACTACGACGCTGAAGTTAA
