>Addgene plasmid #72941 | pTU1-C-RFP | addgene partial sequence | sequence record 146503 | RNAde-BB-2R 5'-attaccgcctttgagtgagc -3'
CGCAGCGAGTCAGTGAGCGAGGAAGCCTGCAGCGTCTCTCTTCAACATGAGACCTATAAACGCAGAAAGG
CCCACCCGAAGGTGAGCCAGTGTGACTCTAGTAGAGAGCGTTCACCGACAAACAACAGATAAAACGAAAG
GCCCAGTCTTTCGACTGAGCCTTTCGTTTTATTTGATGCCTGGCTCTAGTAGCGATCTACACTAGCACTA
TCAGCGTTATTAAGCACCGGTGGAGTGACGACCTTCAGCACGTTCGTACTGTTCAACGATGGTGTAGTCT
TCGTTGTGGGAGGTGATGTCCAGTTTGATGTCGGTTTTGTAAGCACCCGGCAGCTGAACCGGTTTTTTAG
CCATGTAGGTGGTTTTAACTTCAGCGTCGTAGTGACCACCGTCTTTCAGTTTCAGACGCATTTTGATTTC
ACCTTTCAGAGCACCGTCTTCCGGGTACATACGTTCGGTGGAAGCTTCCCAACCCATGGTTTTTTTCTGC
ATAACCGGACCGTCGGACGGGAAGTTGGTACCACGCAGTTTAACTTTGTAGATGAACTCACCGTCTTGCA
GGGAGGAGTCCTGGGTAACGGTAACAACACCACCGTCTTCGAAGTTCATAACACGTTCCCATTTGAAACC
TTCCGGGAAGGACAGTTTCAGGTAGTCCGGGATGTCAGCCGGGTGTTTAACGTAAGCTTTGGAACCGTAC
TGGAACTGCGGGGACAGGATGTCCCAAGCGAACGGCAGCGGACCACCTTTGGTAACTTTCAGTTTAGCGG
TCTGG
